>Addgene plasmid #143997 | TFORF2059 | addgene full sequence | sequence record 471146 | Addgene NGS Result
TTAATGTAGTCTTATGCAATACTCTTGTAGTCTTGCAACATGGTAACGATGAGTTAGCAACATGCCTTAC
AAGGAGAGAAAAAGCACCGTGCATGCCGATTGGTGGAAGTAAGGTGGTACGATCGTGCCTTATTAGGAAG
GCAACAGACGGGTCTGACATGGATTGGACGAACCACTGAATTGCCGCATTGCAGAGATATTGTATTTAAG
TGCCTAGCTCGATACATAAACGGGTCTCTCTGGTTAGACCAGATCTGAGCCTGGGAGCTCTCTGGCTAAC
TAGGGAACCCACTGCTTAAGCCTCAATAAAGCTTGCCTTGAGTGCTTCAAGTAGTGTGTGCCCGTCTGTT
GTGTGACTCTGGTAACTAGAGATCCCTCAGACCCTTTTAGTCAGTGTGGAAAATCTCTAGCAGTGGCGCC
CGAACAGGGACTTGAAAGCGAAAGGGAAACCAGAGGAGCTCTCTCGACGCAGGACTCGGCTTGCTGAAGC
GCGCACGGCAAGAGGCGAGGGGCGGCGACTGGTGAGTACGCCAAAAATTTTGACTAGCGGAGGCTAGAAG
GAGAGAGATGGGTGCGAGAGCGTCAGTATTAAGCGGGGGAGAATTAGATCGCGATGGGAAAAAATTCGGT
TAAGGCCAGGGGGAAAGAAAAAATATAAATTAAAACATATAGTATGGGCAAGCAGGGAGCTAGAACGATT
CGCAGTTAATCCTGGCCTGTTAGAAACATCAGAAGGCTGTAGACAAATACTGGGACAGCTACAACCATCC
CTTCAGACAGGATCAGAAGAACTTAGATCATTATATAATACAGTAGCAACCCTCTATTGTGTGCATCAAA
GGATAGAGATAAAAGACACCAAGGAAGCTTTAGACAAGATAGAGGAAGAGCAAAACAAAAGTAAGACCAC
CGCACAGCAAGCGGCCGCTGATCTTCAGACCTGGAGGAGGAGATATGAGGGACAATTGGAGAAGTGAATT
ATATAAATATAAAGTAGTAAAAATTGAACCATTAGGAGTAGCACCCACCAAGGCAAAGAGAAGAGTGGTG
CAGAGAGAAAAAAGAGCAGTGGGAATAGGAGCTTTGTTCCTTGGGTTCTTGGGAGCAGCAGGAAGCACTA
TGGGCGCAGCGTCAATGACGCTGACGGTACAGGCCAGACAATTATTGTCTGGTATAGTGCAGCAGCAGAA
CAATTTGCTGAGGGCTATTGAGGCGCAACAGCATCTGTTGCAACTCACAGTCTGGGGCATCAAGCAGCTC
CAGGCAAGAATCCTGGCTGTGGAAAGATACCTAAAGGATCAACAGCTCCTGGGGATTTGGGGTTGCTCTG
GAAAACTCATTTGCACCACTGCTGTGCCTTGGAATGCTAGTTGGAGTAATAAATCTCTGGAACAGATTTG
GAATCACACGACCTGGATGGAGTGGGACAGAGAAATTAACAATTACACAAGCTTAATACACTCCTTAATT
GAAGAATCGCAAAACCAGCAAGAAAAGAATGAACAAGAATTATTGGAATTAGATAAATGGGCAAGTTTGT
GGAATTGGTTTAACATAACAAATTGGCTGTGGTATATAAAATTATTCATAATGATAGTAGGAGGCTTGGT
AGGTTTAAGAATAGTTTTTGCTGTACTTTCTATAGTGAATAGAGTTAGGCAGGGATATTCACCATTATCG
TTTCAGACCCACCTCCCAACCCCGAGGGGACCCATGCATTGCATCTCAATTAGTCAGCAACCAGGTGTGG
AAAGTCCCCAGGCTCCCCAGCAGGCAGAAGTATGCAAAGCATGCGTCTCAATTAGTCAGCAACCATAGTC
CCGCCCCTAACTCCGCCCATCCCGCCCCTAACTCCGCCCAGTTCCGCCCATTCTCCGCCCCATGGCTGAC
TAATTTTTTTTATTTATGCAGAGGCCGAGGCCGCCTCGGCCTCTGAGCTATTCCAGAAGTAGTGAGGAGG
CTTTTTTGGAGGCCTAGGCTTTTGCAAAAAGCTTTCTAGAGGTACCACCGGAGCTTACCATGACCGAGTA
CAAGCCCACGGTGCGCCTCGCCACCCGCGACGACGTCCCCAGGGCCGTACGCACCCTCGCCGCCGCGTTC
GCCGACTACCCCGCCACGCGCCACACCGTCGATCCGGACCGCCACATCGAGCGGGTCACCGAGCTGCAAG
AACTCTTCCTCACGCGCGTCGGGCTCGACATCGGCAAGGTGTGGGTCGCGGACGACGGCGCCGCCGTGGC
GGTCTGGACCACGCCGGAGAGCGTCGAAGCGGGGGCGGTGTTCGCCGAGATCGGCCCGCGCATGGCCGAG
TTGAGCGGTTCCCGGCTGGCCGCGCAGCAACAGATGGAAGGCCTCCTGGCGCCGCACCGGCCCAAGGAGC
CCGCGTGGTTCCTGGCCACCGTCGGCGTCTCGCCCGACCACCAGGGCAAGGGTCTGGGCAGCGCCGTCGT
GCTCCCCGGAGTGGAGGCGGCCGAGCGCGCCGGGGTGCCCGCCTTCCTGGAGACCTCCGCGCCCCGCAAC
CTCCCCTTCTACGAGCGGCTCGGCTTCACCGTCACCGCCGACGTCGAGGTGCCCGAAGGACCGCGCACCT
GGTGCATGACCCGCAAGCCCGGTGCCAGTTAACGAATTCTAGATCTTGAGACAAATGGCAGTATTCATCC
ACAATTTTAAAAGAAAAGGGGGGATTGGGGGGTACAGTGCAGGGGAAAGAATAGTAGACATAATAGCAAC
AGACATACAAACTAAAGAATTACAAAAACAAATTACAAAAATTCAAAATTTTCGGGTTTATTACAGGGAC
AGCAGAGATCCACTTTGGCGCCGGCTCGAGGCCTGCAGGTGCAAAGATGGATAAAGTTTTAAACAGAGAG
GAATCTTTGCAGCTAATGGACCTTCTAGGTCTTGAAAGGAGTGGGAATTGGCTCCGGTGCCCGTCAGTGG
GCAGAGCGCACATCGCCCACAGTCCCCGAGAAGTTGGGGGGAGGGGTCGGCAATTGAACCGGTGCCTAGA
GAAGGTGGCGCGGGGTAAACTGGGAAAGTGATGTCGTGTACTGGCTCCGCCTTTTTCCCGAGGGTGGGGG
AGAACCGTATATAAGTGCAGTAGTCGCCGTGAACGTTCTTTTTCGCAACGGGTTTGCCGCCAGAACACAG
GTAAGTGCCGTGTGTGGTTCCCGCGGGCCTGGCCTCTTTACGGGTTATGGCCCTTGCGTGCCTTGAATTA
CTTCCACCTGGCTGCAGTACGTGATTCTTGATCCCGAGCTTCGGGTTGGAAGTGGGTGGGAGAGTTCGAG
GCCTTGCGCTTAAGGAGCCCCTTCGCCTCGTGCTTGAGTTGAGGCCTGGCCTGGGCGCTGGGGCCGCCGC
GTGCGAATCTGGTGGCACCTTCGCGCCTGTCTCGCTGCTTTCGATAAGTCTCTAGCCATTTAAAATTTTT
GATGACCTGCTGCGACGCTTTTTTTCTGGCAAGATAGTCTTGTAAATGCGGGCCAAGATCTGCACACTGG
TATTTCGGTTTTTGGGGCCGCGGGCGGCGACGGGGCCCGTGCGTCCCAGCGCACATGTTCGGCGAGGCGG
GGCCTGCGAGCGCGGCCACCGAGAATCGGACGGGGGTAGTCTCAAGCTGGCCGGCCTGCTCTGGTGCCTG
GCCTCGCGCCGCCGTGTATCGCCCCGCCCTGGGCGGCAAGGCTGGCCCGGTCGGCACCAGTTGCGTGAGC
GGAAAGATGGCCGCTTCCCGGCCCTGCTGCAGGGAGCTCAAAATGGAGGACGCGGCGCTCGGGAGAGCGG
GCGGGTGAGTCACCCACACAAAGGAAAAGGGCCTTTCCGTCCTCAGCCGTCGCTTCATGTGACTCCACGG
AGTACCGGGCGCCGTCCAGGCACCTCGATTAGTTCTCGAGCTTTTGGAGTACGTCGTCTTTAGGTTGGGG
GGAGGGGTTTTATGCGATGGAGTTTCCCCACACTGAGTGGGTGGAGACTGAAGTTAGGCCAGCTTGGCAC
TTGATGTAATTCTCCTTGGAATTTGCCCTTTTTGAGTTTGGATCTTGGTTCATTCTCAAGCCTCAGACAG
TGGTTCAAAGTTTTTTTCTTCCATTTCAGGTGTCGTGAGGCTAGCACCGCCACCATGATGTTACCAAGCC
CGGTCACCTCCACCCCTTTCTCAGTCAAAGACATTTTGAATCTGGAGCAGCAGCACCAGCACTTCCATGG
TGCGCACTTGCAGGCGGACTTGGAGCACCACTTCCACTCTGCGCCCTGCATGCTGGCCGCCGCTGAGGGG
ACGCAATTTTCTGACGGAGGGGAGGAGGACGAGGAAGACGAGGGCGAGAAATTGTCCTATTTGAACTCAC
TAGCCGCAGCAGACGGCCACGGGGATTCAGGGCTGTGTCCCCAGGGCTATGTCCACACGGTCCTGCGAGA
CTCGTGCAGCGAGCCCAAGGAACATGAAGAGGAGCCCGAGGTCGTGAGGGACCGGAGCCAAAAAAGCTGC
CAGCTGAAGAAGTCTCTAGAGACGGCCGGAGACTGCAAGGCGGCGGAGGAGAGCGAGAGGCCGAAGCCAC
GCAGCCGCCGGAAGCCCCGGGTCCTCTTCTCGCAAGCCCAGGTCTTCGAGCTGGAACGCAGGTTCAAGCA
GCAGCGGTACCTGTCGGCACCCGAGCGCGAGCACCTCGCCAGCAGCCTGAAGCTCACATCCACTCAGGTG
AAAATCTGGTTCCAGAATCGCAGGTACAAGTGCAAGAGACAGCGGCAGGACAAGTCTCTGGAGCTTGGCG
CACACGCGCCCCCGCCGCCGCCGCGCCGCGTGGCTGTCCCGGTGCTGGTGCGGGACGGCAAGCCGTGCGT
CACGCCCAGCGCGCAGGCCTACGGCGCGCCCTACAGCGTGGGCGCCAGCGCCTACTCCTACAACAGCTTC
CCCGCCTACGGCTATGGGAACTCGGCCGCGGCCGCCGCCGCCGCCGCCGCCGCCGCCGCAGCAGCGGCGG
CCTACAGCAGCAGCTATGGCTGTGCGTACCCGGCGGGCGGCGGCGGCGGCGGCGGCGGGACCTCCGCGGC
GACCACTGCCATGCAGCCCGCCTGCAGCGCGGCCGGAGGCGGCCCCTTTGTGAACGTGAGCAACCTAGGA
GGCTTCGGCAGCGGCGGCAGCGCACAGCCGTTGCACCAGGGTACTGCAGCCGGGGCCGCGTGCGCTCAGG
GCACCTTGCAGGGCATCCGGGCCTGGTAGTAATGAACTAGTCCGTAACTTGAAAGTATTTCGATTTCTTG
GCTTTATATATCTTGTGGAAAGGACGACGTAACCGGTGACACAGGATACTAACGCGTTAAGTCGACAATC
AACCTCTGGATTACAAAATTTGTGAAAGATTGACTGGTATTCTTAACTATGTTGCTCCTTTTACGCTATG
TGGATACGCTGCTTTAATGCCTTTGTATCATGCTATTGCTTCCCGTATGGCTTTCATTTTCTCCTCCTTG
TATAAATCCTGGTTGCTGTCTCTTTATGAGGAGTTGTGGCCCGTTGTCAGGCAACGTGGCGTGGTGTGCA
CTGTGTTTGCTGACGCAACCCCCACTGGTTGGGGCATTGCCACCACCTGTCAGCTCCTTTCCGGGACTTT
CGCTTTCCCCCTCCCTATTGCCACGGCGGAACTCATCGCCGCCTGCCTTGCCCGCTGCTGGACAGGGGCT
CGGCTGTTGGGCACTGACAATTCCGTGGTGTTGTCGGGGAAATCATCGTCCTTTCCTTGGCTGCTCGCCT
GTGTTGCCACCTGGATTCTGCGCGGGACGTCCTTCTGCTACGTCCCTTCGGCCCTCAATCCAGCGGACCT
TCCTTCCCGCGGCCTGCTGCCGGCTCTGCGGCCTCTTCCGCGTCTTCGCCTTCGCCCTCAGACGAGTCGG
ATCTCCCTTTGGGCCGCCTCCCCGCGTCGACTTTAAGACCAATGACTTACAAGGCAGCTGTAGATCTTAG
CCACTTTTTAAAAGAAAAGGGGGGACTGGAAGGGCTAATTCACTCCCAACGAAGACAAGATCTGCTTTTT
GCTTGTACTGGGTCTCTCTGGTTAGACCAGATCTGAGCCTGGGAGCTCTCTGGCTAACTAGGGAACCCAC
TGCTTAAGCCTCAATAAAGCTTGCCTTGAGTGCTTCAAGTAGTGTGTGCCCGTCTGTTGTGTGACTCTGG
TAACTAGAGATCCCTCAGACCCTTTTAGTCAGTGTGGAAAATCTCTAGCAGTACGTATAGTAGTTCATGT
CATCTTATTATTCAGTATTTATAACTTGCAAAGAAATGAATATCAGAGAGTGAGAGGAACTTGTTTATTG
CAGCTTATAATGGTTACAAATAAAGCAATAGCATCACAAATTTCACAAATAAAGCATTTTTTTCACTGCA
TTCTAGTTGTGGTTTGTCCAAACTCATCAATGTATCTTATCATGTCTGGCTCTAGCTATCCCGCCCCTAA
CTCCGCCCATCCCGCCCCTAACTCCGCCCAGTTCCGCCCATTCTCCGCCCCATGGCTGACTAATTTTTTT
TATTTATGCAGAGGCCGAGGCCGCCTCGGCCTCTGAGCTATTCCAGAAGTAGTGAGGAGGCTTTTTTGGA
GGCCTAGGGACGTACCCAATTCGCCCTATAGTGAGTCGTATTACGCGCGCTCACTGGCCGTCGTTTTACA
ACGTCGTGACTGGGAAAACCCTGGCGTTACCCAACTTAATCGCCTTGCAGCACATCCCCCTTTCGCCAGC
TGGCGTAATAGCGAAGAGGCCCGCACCGATCGCCCTTCCCAACAGTTGCGCAGCCTGAATGGCGAATGGG
[124 nt withheld, positions 6791-6914]
C
[91 nt withheld, positions 6916-7006]
A
[49 nt withheld, positions 7008-7056]
CCTTTGACGTTGGAGTCCACGTTCTTT
[37 nt withheld, positions 7084-7120]
ACCCTATCTCGGTCTATTCTTTTGATTTATAAGGGATTTTGCCGATTTCGGCCTATTGGTTAAAAAATGA
GCTGATTTAACAAAAATTTAACGCGAATTTTAACAAAATATTAACGCTTACAATTTAGGTGGCACTTTTC
GGGGAAATGTGCGCGGAACCCCTATTTGTTTATTTTTCTAAATACATTCAAATATGTATCCGCTCATGAG
ACAATAACCCTGATAAATGCTTCAATAATATTGAAAAAGGAAGAGTATGAGTATTCAACATTTCCGTGTC
GCCCTTATTCCCTTTTTTGCGGCATTTTGCCTTCCTGTTTTTGCTCACCCAGAAACGCTGGTGAAAGTAA
AAGATGCTGAAGATCAGTTGGGTGCACGAGTGGGTTACATCGAACTGGATCTCAACAGCGGTAAGATCCT
TGAGAGTTTTCGCCCCGAAGAACGTTTTCCAATGATGAGCACTTTTAAAGTTCTGCTATGTGGCGCGGTA
TTATCCCGTATTGACGCCGGGCAAGAGCAACTCGGTCGCCGCATACACTATTCTCAGAATGACTTGGTTG
AGTACTCACCAGTCACAGAAAAGCATCTTACGGATGGCATGACAGTAAGAGAATTATGCAGTGCTGCCAT
AACCATGAGTGATAACACTGCGGCCAACTTACTTCTGACAACGATCGGAGGACCGAAGGAGCTAACCGCT
TTTTTGCACAACATGGGGGATCATGTAACTCGCCTTGATCGTTGGGAACCGGAGCTGAATGAAGCCATAC
CAAACGACGAGCGTGACACCACGATGCCTGTAGCAATGGCAACAACGTTGCGCAAACTATTAACTGGCGA
ACTACTTACTCTAGCTTCCCGGCAACAATTAATAGACTGGATGGAGGCGGATAAAGTTGCAGGACCACTT
CTGCGCTCGGCCCTTCCGGCTGGCTGGTTTATTGCTGATAAATCTGGAGCCGGTGAGCGTGGGTCTCGCG
GTATCATTGCAGCACTGGGGCCAGATGGTAAGCCCTCCCGTATCGTAGTTATCTACACGACGGGGAGTCA
GGCAACTATGGATGAACGAAATAGACAGATCGCTGAGATAGGTGCCTCACTGATTAAGCATTGGTAACTG
TCAGACCAAGTTTACTCATATATACTTTAGATTGATTTAAAACTTCATTTTTAATTTAAAAGGATCTAGG
TGAAGATCCTTTTTGATAATCTCATGACCAAAATCCCTTAACGTGAGTTTTCGTTCCACTGAGCGTCAGA
CCCCGTAGAAAAGATCAAAGGATCTTCTTGAGATCCTTTTTTTCTGCGCGTAATCTGCTGCTTGCAAACA
AAAAAACCACCGCTACCAGCGGTGGTTTGTTTGCCGGATCAAGAGCTACCAACTCTTTTTCCGAAGGTAA
CTGGCTTCAGCAGAGCGCAGATACCAAATACTGTTCTTCTAGTGTAGCCGTAGTTAGGCCACCACTTCAA
GAACTCTGTAGCACCGCCTACATACCTCGCTCTGCTAATCCTGTTACCAGTGGCTGCTGCCAGTGGCGAT
AAGTCGTGTCTTACCGGGTTGGACTCAAGACGATAGTTACCGGATAAGGCGCAGCGGTCGGGCTGAACGG
GGGGTTCGTGCACACAGCCCAGCTTGGAGCGAACGACCTACACCGAACTGAGATACCTACAGCGTGAGCT
ATGAGAAAGCGCCACGCTTCCCGAAGGGAGAAAGGCGGACAGGTATCCGGTAAGCGGCAGGGTCGGAACA
GGAGAGCGCACGAGGGAGCTTCCAGGGGGAAACGCCTGGTATCTTTATAGTCCTGTCGGGTTTCGCCACC
TCTGACTTGAGCGTCGATTTTTGTGATGCTCGTCAGGGGGGCGGAGCCTATGGAAAAACGCCAGCAACGC
GGCCTTTTTACGGTTCCTGGCCTTTTGCTGGCCTTTTGCTCACATGTTCTTTCCTGCGTTATCCCCTGAT
TCTGTGGATAACCGTATTACCGCCTTTGAGTGAGCTGATACCGCTCGCCGCAGCCGAACGACCGAGCGCA
GCGAGTCAGTGAGCGAGGAAGCGGAAGAGCGCCCAATACGCAAACCGCCTCTCCCCGCGCGTTGGCCGAT
TCATTAATGCAGCTGGCACGACAGGTTTCCCGACTGGAAAGCGGGCAGTGAGCGCAACGCAATTAATGTG
AGTTAGCTCACTCATTAGGCACCCCAGGCTTTACACTTTATGCTTCCGGCTCGTATGTTGTGTGGAATTG
TGAGCGGATAACAATTTCACACAGGAAACAGCTATGACCATGATTACGCCAAGCGCGCAATTAACCCTCA
CTAAAGGGAACAAAAGCTGGAGCTGCAAGC
Features (pLannotate 1.2.2; 31 found; start..end, strand, type, name):
      5..231     +  promoter       RSV promoter: Rous sarcoma virus enhancer/promoter
    232..412     +  LTR            5' LTR (truncated): truncated 5' long terminal repeat (LTR) from HIV-1
    459..584     +  misc_feature   HIV-1 Ψ: packaging signal of human immunodeficiency virus type 1
    568..931     +  CDS            HIV-1 gag (fragment): gag protein from human immunodeficiency virus 1; gag
   1077..1310    +  misc_feature   RRE: The Rev response element (RRE) of HIV-1 allows for Rev-dependent mRNA export from the nucleus to the cytoplasm.
   1687..1713    +  CDS            Rev (fragment): human immunodeficiency virus 1 (HIV-1) Rev protein; rev; enhances nuclear export of unspliced and incompletely spliced viral mRNAs
   1720..1743    +  promoter       SV40 promoter (fragment): SV40 early promoter
   1744..1815    +  promoter       SV40 promoter (fragment): SV40 enhancer and early promoter
   1839..1974    +  rep_origin     SV40 ori: SV40 origin of replication
   2020..2616    +  CDS            PuroR (fragment): puromycin N-acetyltransferase; pac from Streptomyces; confers resistance to puromycin
   2665..2782    +  misc_feature   cPPT/CTS: central polypurine tract and central termination sequence of HIV-1
   2847..2913    +  CDS            small t antigen (fragment): SV40 (simian virus 40) small t antigen
   2920..4098    +  promoter       EF-1α promoter: strong constitutive promoter for human elongation factor EF-1α
   4115..5206    +  CDS            NKX2-3: NKX23_HUMAN - Also known as NKX23, NKX2C. Experimental evidence at transcript level: Swiss-Prot protein existence level 2. Transcription factor. From Homo sapiens (Human).
   5222..5275    +  promoter       U6 promoter (fragment): RNA polymerase III promoter for human U6 snRNA
   5317..5905    +  misc_feature   WPRE: woodchuck hepatitis virus posttranscriptional regulatory element
   5956..5975    +  misc_feature   cPPT/CTS (fragment): central polypurine tract and central termination sequence of HIV-1
   5977..6210    +  LTR            3' LTR (ΔU3): self-inactivating 3' long terminal repeat (LTR) from HIV-1
   6288..6409    +  polyA_signal   SV40 poly(A) signal: SV40 polyadenylation signal
   6449..6584    +  rep_origin     SV40 ori: SV40 origin of replication
   6605..6623    -  promoter       T7 promoter: promoter for bacteriophage T7 RNA polymerase
   6631..6786    +  CDS            lacZα (fragment): LacZα fragment of β-galactosidase; lacZ fragment
   6791..7219    +  rep_origin     f1 ori (sequence partly withheld): f1 bacteriophage origin of replication; arrow indicates direction of (+) strand synthesis
   7272..7376    +  promoter       AmpR promoter: bla
   7377..8237    +  CDS            AmpR: β-lactamase; bla; confers resistance to ampicillin, carbenicillin, and related antibiotics
   8408..8996    +  rep_origin     ori: high-copy-number ColE1/pMB1/pBR322/pUC origin of replication
   9179..9271    +  CDS            lacI (fragment): lac repressor; lacI; The lac repressor binds to the lac operator to inhibit transcription in E. coli. This inhibition can be relieved by adding lactose or isopropyl-β-D-thiogalactopyranoside (IPTG).
   9284..9305    +  protein_bind   CAP binding site: CAP binding activates transcription in the presence of cAMP. E. coli catabolite activator protein
   9320..9350    +  promoter       lac promoter: promoter for the E. coli lac operon
   9358..9374    +  protein_bind   lac operator: The lac repressor binds to the lac operator to inhibit transcription in E. coli. This inhibition can be relieved by adding lactose or isopropyl-β-D-thiogalactopyranoside (IPTG). lac repressor encoded by lacI
   9419..9437    +  promoter       T3 promoter: promoter for bacteriophage T3 RNA polymerase
