[The description below was written by a language model from this plasmid's Addgene catalogue record and pLannotate feature annotations shown in this document.]
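Description:
TFORF2059 is a third-generation-style, self-inactivating lentiviral expression plasmid built on the pLX_TRC317 backbone and carrying the human homeobox transcription factor NKX2-3. It belongs to a barcoded transcription factor ORF collection. In bacteria it is maintained through a high-copy ColE1/pUC-type origin and selected with ampicillin via the β-lactamase gene. An f1 origin and remnants of a lac/lacZα cloning region, flanked by T7 and T3 promoters, are also present in the backbone. The depositor notes that the plasmid can recombine, a common issue with LTR-containing vectors.

The viral portion starts with an RSV promoter fused to a truncated HIV-1 5' LTR, which drives Tat-independent transcription of the genomic RNA in packaging cells. This is followed by the Ψ packaging signal with a gag fragment, the Rev response element for nuclear export, and a cPPT/CTS that aids nuclear import of the reverse-transcribed genome. Within the transfer cassette, an SV40 early promoter drives the puromycin N-acetyltransferase gene for selection of transduced mammalian cells. A full-length EF-1α promoter drives constitutive expression of the NKX2-3 ORF, which was made by gene synthesis. Downstream lie a WPRE, which enhances transcript stability and expression, and the ΔU3 3' LTR, which inactivates the viral promoter after integration. An SV40 poly(A) signal sits outside the LTR.

According to the record, each ORF in the collection is paired with a unique 24-bp barcode, although the barcode is not annotated in the feature table. It presumably lies in the short region between the ORF and the WPRE, where a small U6 promoter fragment is detected. The barcode allows the transcription factor to be identified by sequencing in pooled overexpression screens, such as those probing directed differentiation.
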