Addgene plasmid #143997: TFORF2059
Purpose: Lentiviral vector for overexpressing transcription factor ORFs with unique 24-bp barcodes. Barcodes facilitate identification of transcription factors in pooled screens.
Depositing lab: Feng Zhang. Depositing organization: Broad Institute. Publication: A transcription factor atlas of directed differentiation. Joung J, Ma S, Tay T, Geiger-Schuller KR, Kirchgatterer PC, Verdine VK, Guo B, Arias-Garcia MA, Allen WE, Singh A, Kuksenko O, Abudayyeh OO, Gootenberg JS, Fu Z, Macrae RK, Buenrostro JD, Regev A, Zhang F. Cell. 2023 Jan 5;186(1):209-229.e26. doi: 10.1016/j.cell.2022.11.026. PubMed 36608654.
Backbone
  Vector backbone: pLX_TRC317
  Backbone manufacturer: Broad Institute Genetic Perturbation Platform
  Backbone size w/o insert (bp): 8264
  Vector type: Mammalian Expression, Lentiviral
  Selectable markers: Puromycin
Growth in bacteria
  Bacterial resistance: Ampicillin, 100 μg/mL
  Growth temperature: 30°C
  Growth strain: NEB Stable
  Copy number: High Copy
Gene/Insert
  Gene/Insert name: NKX2-3
  Species: H. sapiens (human)
  Insert size (bp): 1196
  Entrez Gene: NKX2-3 (a.k.a. CSX3, NK2.3, NKX2.3, NKX2C, NKX4-3)
  Promoter: EF1a
  Cloning method: Unknown
  Sequencing primers: 5′ GGGTGGAGACTGAAGTTAGGCCAG; 3′ CACATAGCGTAAAAGGAGCAACATAG
Terms and licenses: Academic/Nonprofit Terms; Industry Terms: Not Available to Industry
Depositor comments: NM_145285,ENST00000344586 . The transcription factor ORF portion of this plasmid was synthesized by Genewiz. Please test multiple small colonies in case of plasmid recombination. To make this collection available in a timely manner, a portion of this collection was not fully sequenced by Addgene. If an Addgene verified full plasmid sequence is not available, please contact us prior to placing an order to request the full sequence.
How to cite: TFORF2059 was a gift from Feng Zhang (Addgene plasmid # 143997 ; http://n2t.net/addgene:143997 ; RRID:Addgene_143997)
