>Addgene plasmid #143997 | TFORF2059 | depositor partial sequence | sequence record 284115 | Insert
ACCGCCACCATGATGTTACCAAGCCCGGTCACCTCCACCCCTTTCTCAGTCAAAGACATTTTGAATCTGG
AGCAGCAGCACCAGCACTTCCATGGTGCGCACTTGCAGGCGGACTTGGAGCACCACTTCCACTCTGCGCC
CTGCATGCTGGCCGCCGCTGAGGGGACGCAATTTTCTGACGGAGGGGAGGAGGACGAGGAAGACGAGGGC
GAGAAATTGTCCTATTTGAACTCACTAGCCGCAGCAGACGGCCACGGGGATTCAGGGCTGTGTCCCCAGG
GCTATGTCCACACGGTCCTGCGAGACTCGTGCAGCGAGCCCAAGGAACATGAAGAGGAGCCCGAGGTCGT
GAGGGACCGGAGCCAAAAAAGCTGCCAGCTGAAGAAGTCTCTAGAGACGGCCGGAGACTGCAAGGCGGCG
GAGGAGAGCGAGAGGCCGAAGCCACGCAGCCGCCGGAAGCCCCGGGTCCTCTTCTCGCAAGCCCAGGTCT
TCGAGCTGGAACGCAGGTTCAAGCAGCAGCGGTACCTGTCGGCACCCGAGCGCGAGCACCTCGCCAGCAG
CCTGAAGCTCACATCCACTCAGGTGAAAATCTGGTTCCAGAATCGCAGGTACAAGTGCAAGAGACAGCGG
CAGGACAAGTCTCTGGAGCTTGGCGCACACGCGCCCCCGCCGCCGCCGCGCCGCGTGGCTGTCCCGGTGC
TGGTGCGGGACGGCAAGCCGTGCGTCACGCCCAGCGCGCAGGCCTACGGCGCGCCCTACAGCGTGGGCGC
CAGCGCCTACTCCTACAACAGCTTCCCCGCCTACGGCTATGGGAACTCGGCCGCGGCCGCCGCCGCCGCC
GCCGCCGCCGCCGCAGCAGCGGCGGCCTACAGCAGCAGCTATGGCTGTGCGTACCCGGCGGGCGGCGGCG
GCGGCGGCGGCGGGACCTCCGCGGCGACCACTGCCATGCAGCCCGCCTGCAGCGCGGCCGGAGGCGGCCC
CTTTGTGAACGTGAGCAACCTAGGAGGCTTCGGCAGCGGCGGCAGCGCACAGCCGTTGCACCAGGGTACT
GCAGCCGGGGCCGCGTGCGCTCAGGGCACCTTGCAGGGCATCCGGGCCTGGTAGTAATGAACTAGTCCGT
AACTTGAAAGTATTTCGATTTCTTGGCTTTATATATCTTGTGGAAAGGACGACGTAACCGGTGACACAGG
ATACTA
