>Addgene plasmid #143997 | TFORF2059 | depositor partial sequence | sequence record 284116 | Barcode
CGTAACCGGTGACACAGGATACTA
